Addgene plasmid #199131: RB803
Purpose: This plasmid contains a barcoding cassette which gets integrated at Neut5 locus in Candida albicans genome
Depositing lab: Richard Bennett. Depositing organization: Brown University. Publication: Aneuploidy and gene dosage regulate filamentation and host colonization by Candida albicans. Kakade P, Sircaik S, Maufrais C, Ene IV, Bennett RJ. Proc Natl Acad Sci U S A. 2023 Mar 14;120(11):e2218163120. doi: 10.1073/pnas.2218163120. Epub 2023 Mar 9. PubMed 36893271.
Backbone
  Vector backbone: pRS314
  Backbone manufacturer: ATCC
  Backbone size w/o insert (bp): 6599
  Vector type: Yeast Expression
  Selectable markers: Nourseothricin
Growth in bacteria
  Bacterial resistance: Ampicillin, 100 μg/mL
  Growth temperature: 37°C
  Growth strain: DH5alpha
  Copy number: High Copy
Gene/Insert
  Gene/Insert name: 100 bp barcoding cassette
  Species: Synthetic
  Insert size (bp): 100
  Cloning method: Restriction Enzyme; 5′ cloning site SpeI (unknown if destroyed); 3′ cloning site ClaI (unknown if destroyed)
  Sequencing primers: 5′ GTGCCGTAAAGCACTAAATCGG; 3′ GTTACCTCACTCATTAGGCACCCC
Terms and licenses: Academic/Nonprofit Terms; Industry Terms: Not Available to Industry
Depositor comments: After restriction digestion with NgoMIV, this plasmid can be used to transform Candida strains which would barcode it with unique DNA barcodes
How to cite: RB803 was a gift from Richard Bennett (Addgene plasmid # 199131 ; http://n2t.net/addgene:199131 ; RRID:Addgene_199131)
