[The description below was written by a language model from this plasmid's Addgene catalogue record and pLannotate feature annotations shown in this document.]
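Description:
RB803 is a Candida albicans genomic barcoding plasmid built on the pRS314 yeast shuttle backbone, about 6.6 kb in the sequenced record. It is propagated in E. coli through a high-copy ColE1/pUC-type origin and an ampicillin resistance gene (AmpR, β-lactamase) under its own promoter. From pRS314 it retains the S. cerevisiae TRP1 promoter and coding sequence, the CEN6/ARS centromeric replication element, fragments of the f1/M13 phage origin, and the pBluescript-derived lacZα/multiple cloning site region flanked by T7 and T3 promoters. These S. cerevisiae maintenance elements are backbone remnants, since the stated use is integration rather than episomal replication.

The functional payload has two parts. The first is a nourseothricin resistance cassette in which a streptothricin acetyltransferase gene from Streptomyces lavendulae is placed between the Ashbya gossypii TEF promoter and TEF terminator, providing dominant drug selection of transformants. The second is a synthetic 100 bp barcoding cassette, cloned by restriction enzymes between SpeI and ClaI sites. The feature table does not annotate the barcode itself, nor any homology to the Neut5 locus. Unannotated stretches around the split multiple cloning site fragments may hold these elements, but the record does not confirm this.

According to the depositor, the plasmid is linearised with NgoMIV and transformed into Candida strains, so that the cassette integrates at the Neut5 locus and marks each strain with a unique DNA barcode. The associated study concerns aneuploidy, gene dosage, filamentation and host colonization in C. albicans, though how the barcodes were used there is not stated in the record.
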