Features (pLannotate 1.2.2; 23 found; start..end, strand, type, name):
    137..186     +  misc_feature   bom (fragment): basis of mobility region from pBR322
    324..471     +  promoter       TRP1 promoter: S. cerevisiae TRP1
    472..1146    +  CDS            TRP1: phosphoribosylanthranilate isomerase, required for tryptophan biosynthesis; S. cerevisiae TRP1; yeast auxotrophic marker
   1197..1248    +  misc_feature   bom (fragment): basis of mobility region from pBR322
   1249..1576    -  rep_origin     M13 ori (fragment) (sequence partly withheld): M13 bacteriophage origin of replication; arrow indicates direction of (+) strand synthesis
   1890..2019    -  rep_origin     f1 ori (fragment) (sequence partly withheld): f1 bacteriophage origin of replication; arrow indicates direction of (+) strand synthesis
   2023..2180    -  CDS            lacZα (fragment): LacZα fragment of β-galactosidase; lacZ fragment
   2183..2201    +  promoter       T7 promoter: promoter for bacteriophage T7 RNA polymerase
   2274..2471    -  terminator     TEF terminator: Ashbya gossypii TEF terminator
   2489..3058    -  CDS            sta: STA_STRLA - Experimental evidence at protein level: Swiss-Prot protein existence level 1. Involved in resistance to streptothricin, a broad-spectrum antibiotic produced by streptomycetes. Detoxifies streptothricin via acetylation of the beta amino group of the first beta-lysyl moiety of streptothricin. From Streptomyces lavendulae.
   3072..3415    -  promoter       TEF promoter: Ashbya gossypii TEF promoter
   3484..3502    -  promoter       T3 promoter: promoter for bacteriophage T3 RNA polymerase
   3547..3563    -  protein_bind   lac operator: The lac repressor binds to the lac operator to inhibit transcription in E. coli. This inhibition can be relieved by adding lactose or isopropyl-β-D-thiogalactopyranoside (IPTG). lac repressor encoded by lacI
   3571..3593    +  misc_feature   MCS (fragment): pBluescript multiple cloning site
   3649..3677    +  misc_feature   MCS (fragment): pBluescript multiple cloning site
   3942..3972    -  promoter       lac promoter: promoter for the E. coli lac operon
   3987..4008    -  protein_bind   CAP binding site: CAP binding activates transcription in the presence of cAMP. E. coli catabolite activator protein
   4021..4113    -  CDS            lacI (fragment): lac repressor; lacI; The lac repressor binds to the lac operator to inhibit transcription in E. coli. This inhibition can be relieved by adding lactose or isopropyl-β-D-thiogalactopyranoside (IPTG).
   4296..4884    -  rep_origin     ori: high-copy-number ColE1/pMB1/pBR322/pUC origin of replication
   5055..5915    -  CDS            AmpR: β-lactamase; bla; confers resistance to ampicillin, carbenicillin, and related antibiotics
   5916..6020    -  promoter       AmpR promoter: bla
   6057..6560    +  misc_feature   CEN/ARS: S. cerevisiae CEN6 centromere fused to an autonomously replicating sequence
   6628..35      +  CDS            rop (fragment) (across the origin): Rop protein, which maintains plasmids at low copy number; rop
>Addgene plasmid #199131 | RB803 | addgene full sequence | sequence record 392569 | Addgene NGS Result
TCGCGCGTTTCGGTGATGACGGTGAAAACCTCTGACACATGCAGCTCCCGGAGACGGTCACAGCTTGTCT
GTAAGCGGATGCCGGGAGCAGACAAGCCCGTCAGGGCGCGTCAGCGGGTGTTGGCGGGTGTCGGGGCTGG
CTTAACTATGCGGCATCAGAGCAGATTGTACTGAGAGTGCACCATAGATCACGACATTACTATATATATA
ATATAGGAAGCATTTAATAGAACAGCATCGTAATATATGTGTACTTTGCAGTTATGACGCCAGATGGCAG
TAGTGGAAGATATTCTTTATTGAAAAATAGCTTGTCACCTTACGTACAATCTTGATCCGGAGCTTTTCTT
TTTTTGCCGATTAAGAATTAATTCGGTCGAAAAAAGAAAAGGAGAGGGCCAAGAGGGAGGGCATTGGTGA
CTATTGAGCACGTGAGTATACGTGATTAAGCACACAAAGGCAGCTTGGAGTATGTCTGTTATTAATTTCA
CAGGTAGTTCTGGTCCATTGGTGAAAGTTTGCGGCTTGCAGAGCACAGAGGCCGCAGAATGTGCTCTAGA
TTCCGATGCTGACTTGCTGGGTATTATATGTGTGCCCAATAGAAAGAGAACAATTGACCCGGTTATTGCA
AGGAAAATTTCAAGTCTTGTAAAAGCATATAAAAATAGTTCAGGCACTCCGAAATACTTGGTTGGCGTGT
TTCGTAATCAACCTAAGGAGGATGTTTTGGCTCTGGTCAATGATTACGGCATTGATATCGTCCAACTGCA
TGGAGATGAGTCGTGGCAAGAATACCAAGAGTTCCTCGGTTTGCCAGTTATTAAAAGACTCGTATTTCCA
AAAGACTGCAACATACTACTCAGTGCAGCTTCACAGAAACCTCATTCGTTTATTCCCTTGTTTGATTCAG
AAGCAGGTGGGACAGGTGAACTTTTGGATTGGAACTCGATTTCTGACTGGGTTGGAAGGCAAGAGAGCCC
CGAAAGCTTACATTTTATGTTAGCTGGTGGACTGACGCCAGAAAATGTTGGTGATGCGCTTAGATTAAAT
GGCGTTATTGGTGTTGATGTAAGCGGAGGTGTGGAGACAAATGGTGTAAAAGACTCTAACAAAATAGCAA
ATTTCGTCAAAAATGCTAAGAAATAGGTTATTACTGAGTAGTATTTATTTAAGTATTGTTTGTGCACTTG
CCGATCTATGCGGTGTGAAATACCGCACAGATGCGTAAGGAGAAAATACCGCATCAGGAAATTGTAAGCG
TTAATATTTTGTTAAAATTCGCGTTAAATTTTTGTTAAATCAGCTCATTTTTTAACCAATAGGCCGAAAT
CGGCAAAATCCCTTATAAATCAAAAGAATAGACCGAGATAGGGT
[37 nt withheld, positions 1375-1411]
AAAGAACGTGGACTCCAACGTCAAAGG
[49 nt withheld, positions 1439-1487]
T
[87 nt withheld, positions 1489-1575]
GGCCGGCTAGGCCTTAACCCACTGAATTCTACATCGAACAAGAGAAACCTTTTTTTTTACTTTTTTCAAA
CTTGAACAAAGAAAAGAAAAAGAAAAAGAAAAAGCAATCACAGCTTATTAACGATTCGTGTTTAAATAAT
CAATTGAAAGGAAAATAGAAGATTTTTGAAAAAAAGTTATTGGTATTTATTAACTTAATATATCAGTAAC
ATCAAGAGAAAGAAACTGAATTATAAACAGAGTATGTGAAGCAATTGCAATTGCAATTATTAGAGATCCA
GAAAACTGAATTGTGCTTGAATACCACTTGTTTACCGGCG
[124 nt withheld, positions 1896-2019]
CCATTCGCCATTCAGGCTGCGCAACTGTTGGGAAGGGCGATCGGTGCGGGCCTCTTCGCTATTACGCCAG
CTGGCGAAAGGGGGATGTGCTGCAAGGCGATTAAGTTGGGTAACGCCAGGGTTTTCCCAGTCACGACGTT
GTAAAACGACGGCCAGTGAATTGTAATACGACTCACTATAGGGCGAATTGGGTACCGAATTCGAGCTCGT
TTAAACGTCGACACTGGATGGCGGCGTTAGTATCGAATCGACAGCAGTATAGCGACCAGCATTCACATAC
GATTGACGCATGATATTACTTTCTGCGCACTTAACTTCGCATCTGGGCAGATGATGTCGAGGCGAAAAAA
AATATAAATCACGCTAACATTTGATTAAAATAGAACAACTACAATATAAAAAAACTATACAAATGACAAG
TTCTTGAAAACAAGAATCTTTTTATTGTCAGTACTGACTCGAGTTATTATGGACATGGCATAGACATATA
CAAAGCTTGTTCACCATCGGAAGCAGTACCATCGTATAAAGCAGTATCCAAACCACACAAAGTGAAACCC
ATTCTTCTATAAGCATGAATAGCTGGAGCATTAACATTGGTAACTTCCAACCACAAATGACCAGCACCTC
TTTCTCTGGCGAATTCAGTAGCCAAACCCATCAAAGCTCTACCAACACCATGACCTCTATGTTCTGGAGC
AACTTCAATATCTTCAACAGTCAATCTTCTGTTCCAACCAGAATAAGAAACAACAACGAAACCAGCCAAA
TCACCATCATCACCATAAGCAACGAAAGTTCTAGAATCTGGATCACCATCTTCACCAGCATCGGATTCAT
CATCGGATTCATCATCTGGGAAAACCTTAGTCAATGGTGGATCAACTGGAACTTCTCTCAAAGTGAAACC
ATCACCAGTAGCAGTAACTCTAAAAACAGTATCGGTAGTGAAAGAACCATCCAAAGCTTCAATAGCTTCA
GCATCACCTGGAACAGAAGTTCTGTATCTATAAGCAGTATCATCCAAAGTAGTAGACATAATTGTAGGAT
CCGGTTGTTTATGTTCGGATGTGATGTGAGAACTGTATCCTAGCAAGATTTTAAAAGGAAGTATATGAAA
GAAGAACCTCAGTGGCAAATCCTAACCTTTTATATTTCTCTACAGGGGCGCGGCGTGGGGACAATTCAAC
GCGTCTGTGAGGGGAGCGTTTCCCTGCTCGCAGGTCTGCAGCGAGGAGCCGTAATTTTTGCTTCGCGCCG
TGCGGCCATCAAAATGTATGGACGCAAATGATTATACATGGGGATGTATGGGCTAAATGTACGGGCGACA
GTCACATCATGCCCCTGAGCTGCGCACGTCAAGACTGTCAAGGAGGGTATTCTGGGCCTCCATGTCGCTG
GCCGGGTGACCCGGCGGGGACGAGGCAAGCTTGATATCCCGCGGTGGAGCTCCAGCTTTTGTTCCCTTTA
GTGAGGGTTAATTTCGAGCTTGGCGTAATCATGGTCATAGCTGTTTCCTGTGTGAAATTGTTATCCGCTC
ACAATTCCACATGGCGGCCGCTCTAGAACTAGTGATGTCCACGAGGTCTCTCCGCATACCGAATTGCTAT
AGTCGACCTGCAGCGTACGATCGATACCGTCGACCTCGAGGGGGGGCCGGAAGGACGATGAAGGAGAGAA
AGTAGTAAGACAATATGACTTTGGACAGACATGAGATAAAAGTTTTAAAGGACAAGAAAAGGTTCGGGTT
AAAAGATGAGTATTGTATTTTTTCAAAATATCAATGCTTTTTCTGTTCTTGGGTTAGTGGTACCACCATT
GGTGATAAAACCTTTGGGGAGCCTCCTCCGAGCTTTCTCTTTGTTACTTTTTTTCTCAACTGATACTTGT
CATTCTTACTACAATTACAGGCCTAGCCGGCCCAACATAGGAGCCGGAAGCATAAAGTGTAAAGCCTGGG
GTGCCTAATGAGTGAGCTAACTCACATTAATTGCGTTGCGCTCACTGCCCGCTTTCCAGTCGGGAAACCT
GTCGTGCCAGCTGCATTAATGAATCGGCCAACGCGCGGGGAGAGGCGGTTTGCGTATTGGGCGCTCTTCC
GCTTCCTCGCTCACTGACTCGCTGCGCTCGGTCGTTCGGCTGCGGCGAGCGGTATCAGCTCACTCAAAGG
CGGTAATACGGTTATCCACAGAATCAGGGGATAACGCAGGAAAGAACATGTGAGCAAAAGGCCAGCAAAA
GGCCAGGAACCGTAAAAAGGCCGCGTTGCTGGCGTTTTTCCATAGGCTCCGCCCCCCTGACGAGCATCAC
AAAAATCGACGCTCAAGTCAGAGGTGGCGAAACCCGACAGGACTATAAAGATACCAGGCGTTTCCCCCTG
GAAGCTCCCTCGTGCGCTCTCCTGTTCCGACCCTGCCGCTTACCGGATACCTGTCCGCCTTTCTCCCTTC
GGGAAGCGTGGCGCTTTCTCATAGCTCACGCTGTAGGTATCTCAGTTCGGTGTAGGTCGTTCGCTCCAAG
CTGGGCTGTGTGCACGAACCCCCCGTTCAGCCCGACCGCTGCGCCTTATCCGGTAACTATCGTCTTGAGT
CCAACCCGGTAAGACACGACTTATCGCCACTGGCAGCAGCCACTGGTAACAGGATTAGCAGAGCGAGGTA
TGTAGGCGGTGCTACAGAGTTCTTGAAGTGGTGGCCTAACTACGGCTACACTAGAAGAACAGTATTTGGT
ATCTGCGCTCTGCTGAAGCCAGTTACCTTCGGAAAAAGAGTTGGTAGCTCTTGATCCGGCAAACAAACCA
CCGCTGGTAGCGGTGGTTTTTTTGTTTGCAAGCAGCAGATTACGCGCAGAAAAAAAGGATCTCAAGAAGA
TCCTTTGATCTTTTCTACGGGGTCTGACGCTCAGTGGAACGAAAACTCACGTTAAGGGATTTTGGTCATG
AGATTATCAAAAAGGATCTTCACCTAGATCCTTTTAAATTAAAAATGAAGTTTTAAATCAATCTAAAGTA
TATATGAGTAAACTTGGTCTGACAGTTACCAATGCTTAATCAGTGAGGCACCTATCTCAGCGATCTGTCT
ATTTCGTTCATCCATAGTTGCCTGACTCCCCGTCGTGTAGATAACTACGATACGGGAGGGCTTACCATCT
GGCCCCAGTGCTGCAATGATACCGCGAGACCCACGCTCACCGGCTCCAGATTTATCAGCAATAAACCAGC
CAGCCGGAAGGGCCGAGCGCAGAAGTGGTCCTGCAACTTTATCCGCCTCCATCCAGTCTATTAATTGTTG
CCGGGAAGCTAGAGTAAGTAGTTCGCCAGTTAATAGTTTGCGCAACGTTGTTGCCATTGCTACAGGCATC
GTGGTGTCACGCTCGTCGTTTGGTATGGCTTCATTCAGCTCCGGTTCCCAACGATCAAGGCGAGTTACAT
GATCCCCCATGTTGTGCAAAAAAGCGGTTAGCTCCTTCGGTCCTCCGATCGTTGTCAGAAGTAAGTTGGC
CGCAGTGTTATCACTCATGGTTATGGCAGCACTGCATAATTCTCTTACTGTCATGCCATCCGTAAGATGC
TTTTCTGTGACTGGTGAGTACTCAACCAAGTCATTCTGAGAATAGTGTATGCGGCGACCGAGTTGCTCTT
GCCCGGCGTCAATACGGGATAATACCGCGCCACATAGCAGAACTTTAAAAGTGCTCATCATTGGAAAACG
TTCTTCGGGGCGAAAACTCTCAAGGATCTTACCGCTGTTGAGATCCAGTTCGATGTAACCCACTCGTGCA
CCCAACTGATCTTCAGCATCTTTTACTTTCACCAGCGTTTCTGGGTGAGCAAAAACAGGAAGGCAAAATG
CCGCAAAAAAGGGAATAAGGGCGACACGGAAATGTTGAATACTCATACTCTTCCTTTTTCAATATTATTG
AAGCATTTATCAGGGTTATTGTCTCATGAGCGGATACATATTTGAATGTATTTAGAAAAATAAACAAATA
GGGGTTCCGCGCACATTTCCCCGAAAAGTGCCACCTGGGTCCTTTTCATCACGTGCTATAAAAATAATTA
TAATTTAAATTTTTTAATATAAATATATAAATTAAAAATAGAAAGTAAAAAAAGAAATTAAAGAAAAAAT
AGTTTTTGTTTTCCGAAGATGTAAAAGACTCTAGGGGGATCGCCAACAAATACTACCTTTTATCTTGCTC
TTCCTGCTCTCAGGTATTAATGCCGAATTGTTTCATCTTGTCTGTGTAGAAGACCACACACGAAAATCCT
GTGATTTTACATTTTACTTATCGTTAATCGAATGTATATCTATTTAATCTGCTTTTCTTGTCTAATAAAT
ATATATGTAAAGTACGCTTTTTGTTGAAATTTTTTAAACCTTTGTTTATTTTTTTTTCTTCATTCCGTAA
CTCTTCTACCTTCTTTATTTACTTTCTAAAATCCAAATACAAAACATAAAAATAAATAAACACAGAGTAA
ATTCCCAAATTATTCCATCATTAAAAGATACGAGGCGCGTGTAAGTTACAGGCAAGCGATCCGTCTAAGA
AACCATTATTATCATGACATTAACCTATAAAAATAGGCGTATCACGAGGCCCTTTCGTC
