>Addgene plasmid #199131 | RB803 | depositor partial sequence | sequence record 385624 | Barcoding cassette containing BC11 cloned in pDIS3 at SpeI_ClaI sites by CPEC method
TGGCGGCCGCTCTAGAACTAGTGATGTCCACGAGGTCTCTCCGCATACCGAATTGCTATAGTCGACCTGC
AGCGTACGATCGATACCGTCGACCTCGAGG
